Addgene plasmid #26666: Flag-mPar6a ΔPro136
Depositing lab: Senthil Muthuswamy. Depositing organization: Cold Spring Harbor Laboratory. Publication: The polarity protein Par6 induces cell proliferation and is overexpressed in breast cancer. Nolan ME, Aranda V, Lee S, Lakshmi B, Basu S, Allred DC, Muthuswamy SK.. Cancer Res. 2008 Oct 15;68(20):8201-9. 10.1158/0008-5472.CAN-07-6567 PubMed 18922891.
Backbone
  Vector backbone: MSCV
  Backbone size w/o insert (bp): 6525
  Vector type: Retroviral
  Selectable markers: Puromycin
Growth in bacteria
  Bacterial resistance: Ampicillin, 100 μg/mL
  Growth temperature: 37°C
  Growth strain: DH5alpha
  Copy number: High Copy
Gene/Insert
  Gene/Insert name: Flag Par6a
  Species: M. musculus (mouse)
  Insert size (bp): 1210
  Tag / fusion protein: FLAG (N terminal on backbone)
  Cloning method: Restriction Enzyme
  Sequencing primers: 5′ MSCV5´(5' CCC TTG AAC CTC CTC GTT CGA CC 3´)
Terms and licenses: Academic/Nonprofit Terms; Industry Terms: Not Available to Industry
How to cite: Flag-mPar6a ΔPro136 was a gift from Senthil Muthuswamy (Addgene plasmid # 26666 ; http://n2t.net/addgene:26666 ; RRID:Addgene_26666)
