[The description below was written by a language model from this plasmid's Addgene catalogue record.]
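Description:
Flag-mPar6a ΔPro136 is a retroviral expression plasmid built on the MSCV (murine stem cell virus) backbone, which is about 6.5 kb without the insert. It is propagated in E. coli as a high-copy plasmid under ampicillin selection, and it carries a puromycin marker for selecting transduced mammalian cells. The record includes no feature table, so individual elements are not itemised. In MSCV-type vectors generally, the long terminal repeats flank the payload and the 5′ LTR drives transcription of the insert. A packaging signal allows the genomic RNA to be incorporated into viral particles when the plasmid is introduced into a packaging cell line. The promoter driving the puromycin resistance gene is not stated.

The payload is an insert of roughly 1.2 kb encoding mouse Par6a, a polarity protein, cloned by restriction enzymes and expressed with an N-terminal FLAG epitope recorded as being on the backbone. The tag allows detection or immunoprecipitation of the exogenous protein separately from endogenous Par6. The construct name indicates a mutant lacking proline 136, but the record does not explain the functional consequence of this deletion, nor which protein interaction it is meant to disrupt.

The associated publication reports that Par6 induces cell proliferation and is overexpressed in breast cancer. This suggests the construct is used to generate stable, puromycin-selected cell populations expressing the mutant. These could be compared with cells expressing wild-type Par6 in studies of polarity signalling and proliferation.
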