>Addgene plasmid #26666 | Flag-mPar6a ΔPro136 | addgene partial sequence | sequence record 32907 | 26666 with pLXSN-5
GCCCTACTCCTTCTCTAGGCGCCGGAAATTAGATCTCTCGAGGTTCGTTTAGTGAACCGTCAGAATTGAT
CTACCATGGACTACAAAGACGATGACGACAAGCTTGCGGCCGCGAATTCCATGGCCAGGCCGCAGAGGAC
TCCGGCGCGCAGTCCCGATAGCATCGTCGAGGTGAAGAGCAAATTTGACGCCGAGTTCCGACGCTTTGCA
CTACCCCGCACTTCGGTGAGAGGCTTTCAGGAGTTCTCGCGATTGCTGTGTGTGGTACACCAGATCCCTG
GCCTGGACGTCCTGCTTGGCTATACGGATGCTCACGGTGACTTGCTGCCCCTCACCAACGATGACAGTTT
GCACCGGGCCCTGGCCAGCGGGCCCCCACCTCTGCGCCTCTTGGTTCAGAAACGGGCAGAAGGTGACTCG
AGTGGCCTGGCTTTTGCCTCCAACTCTCTACAAAGGCGCAAGAAAGGGCTCCTGCTACGACCAGTGGCAC
CTCTGCGCACCAGGCCACCCTTGTTAATCAGCTTGCAAGATTTCCGCCAGGTGTCTTCAGTTATAGATGT
GGACCTACTACCTGAGACCCACCGACGAGTGAGGCTGCACAAACATGGTTCAGACCGTCCCCTGGGCTTC
TACATTCGAGATGGCATGAGTGTTCGCGTGGCTCCCCAGGGCCTGGAGCGGGTTCCAGGTATCTTCATCT
CCCGCCTGGTACGTGGGGGCCTGGCTGAGAGTACAGGGCTGCTGGCGGTCAGTGATGAGATCCTTGAGGT
CAACGGCATTGAGGTGGCCGGGAAGACCTTGGACCAAGTGACGGACATGATGGTCGCCAACAGCCACAAC
CTCATCGTCACTGTCAAGCCTGCCAACCAGCGTAATAATGTGGTACGGGGGGGCATCTGGGCGTCTGAAA
AGGGC
